Addgene plasmid #176436: pVRC8400-SARS-CoV-2-NTD-B.1.617.2-AVI
Purpose: Expresses SARS-CoV-2 NTD domain from the B.1.617.2 variant with single chain Fc, HRV3C protease cleavage site, and AVI tag
Depositing lab: Peter Kwong. Depositing organization: National Institute of Allergy and Infectious Diseases (NIAID). Publication: Molecular probes of spike ectodomain and its subdomains for SARS-CoV-2 variants, Alpha through Omicron. Teng IT, Nazzari AF, Choe M, Liu T, Oliveira de Souza M, Petrova Y, Tsybovsky Y, Wang S, Zhang B, Artamonov M, Madan B, Huang A, Lopez Acevedo SN, Pan X, Ruckwardt TJ, DeKosky BJ, Mascola JR, Misasi J, Sullivan NJ, Zhou T, Kwong PD. PLoS One. 2022 May 24;17(5):e0268767. doi: 10.1371/journal.pone.0268767. eCollection 2022. PubMed 35609088.
Backbone
  Vector backbone: pVRC8400
  Vector type: Mammalian Expression
Growth in bacteria
  Bacterial resistance: Kanamycin, 50 μg/mL
  Growth temperature: 37°C
  Growth strain: DH5alpha
  Copy number: Unknown
Gene/Insert
  Gene/Insert name: SARS-CoV-2-NTD-B.1.617.2
  Mutation: T19R, G142D, E156del, F157del, R158G
  Entrez Gene: S (a.k.a. GU280_gp02, spike glycoprotein)
  Tag / fusion protein: scFc (N terminal on insert); HRV3C (N terminal on insert); AVI (C terminal on insert)
Terms and licenses: Academic/Nonprofit Terms; Industry Terms: Not Available to Industry
How to cite: pVRC8400-SARS-CoV-2-NTD-B.1.617.2-AVI was a gift from Peter Kwong (Addgene plasmid # 176436 ; http://n2t.net/addgene:176436 ; RRID:Addgene_176436)
