[The description below was written by a language model from this plasmid's Addgene catalogue record and pLannotate feature annotations shown in this document.]
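Description:
pVRC8400-SARS-CoV-2-NTD-B.1.617.2-AVI is a 6.8 kb mammalian expression plasmid built on the pVRC8400 backbone and designed to produce a secreted, taggable form of the N-terminal domain (NTD) of the SARS-CoV-2 spike protein from the B.1.617.2 (Delta) variant. It is propagated in E. coli through a high-copy ColE1/pUC-type origin and selected with kanamycin via an aph(3')-Ia resistance gene. Short remnants of rop, bom, β-lactamase and a Tn903 transposase gene are also annotated, but these are only backbone fragments.

The expression cassette uses the human CMV immediate-early enhancer and promoter, followed by a truncated HTLV-1 LTR segment and a partial CMV intron A, a leader arrangement that generally boosts transcript processing and translation. It ends with the bovine growth hormone polyadenylation signal. The open reading frame begins with a short mouse immunoglobulin heavy-chain fragment that most likely serves as the secretion leader. Human IgG1 constant-region sequence follows, corresponding to the single-chain Fc (scFc) listed in the record, and then the spike fragment encoding the NTD. The insert carries the variant changes T19R, G142D, deletion of E156 and F157, and R158G. According to the catalogue fields, an HRV3C protease site lies between the scFc and the NTD, and an AVI tag sits at the C terminus, although neither short element is annotated in the feature table.

Together these parts allow Fc-based capture of the secreted fusion, release of the NTD by HRV3C cleavage, and site-specific biotinylation at the AVI tag. This fits the associated work on molecular probes of spike subdomains from SARS-CoV-2 variants.
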