Features (pLannotate 1.2.2; 15 found; start..end, strand, type, name):
     68..103     +  CDS            rop (fragment): Rop protein, which maintains plasmids at low copy number; rop
    205..303     +  misc_feature   bom (fragment): basis of mobility region from pBR322
    389..768     +  enhancer       CMV enhancer: human cytomegalovirus immediate early enhancer
    769..972     +  promoter       CMV promoter: human cytomegalovirus (CMV) immediate early promoter
   1061..1288    +  LTR            5' LTR (truncated) (fragment): truncated 5' long terminal repeat (LTR) from human T-cell leukemia virus (HTLV) type 1
   1292..1402    +  intron         CMV intron (fragment): modified intron A from human cytomegalovirus
   1453..1521    +  CDS            Ighv1-61 (fragment): HVM05_MOUSE - Also known as Igh-VJ558. Experimental evidence at protein level: Swiss-Prot protein existence level 1. From Mus musculus (Mouse).
   1855..2871    +  CDS            IGHG1: IGHG1_HUMAN - Experimental evidence at protein level: Swiss-Prot protein existence level 1. Constant region of immunoglobulin heavy chains. Immunoglobulins, also known as antibodies, are membrane-bound or secreted glycoproteins produced by B lymphocytes. In the recognition phase of humoral immunity, the membrane-bound immunoglobulins serve as receptors which, upon binding of a specific antigen, trigger the clonal expansion and differentiation of B lymphocytes into immunoglobulins- secreting plasma cells. Secreted immunoglobulins mediate the effector phase of humoral immunity, which results in
   2926..3795    +  CDS            S (fragment): SPIKE_SARS2 - Experimental evidence at protein level: Swiss-Prot protein existence level 1. [Spike glycoprotein]: May down-regulate host tetherin (BST2) by lysosomal degradation, thereby counteracting its antiviral activity. From Severe acute respiratory syndrome coronavirus 2 (2019-nCoV) (SARS-CoV-2).
   3893..4117    +  polyA_signal   bGH poly(A) signal: bovine growth hormone polyadenylation signal
   4655..5243    -  rep_origin     ori: high-copy-number ColE1/pMB1/pBR322/pUC origin of replication
   5415..5486    -  CDS            bla(M) (fragment): β-lactamase lacking the signal sequence; bla(M); allows cytosolic expression of β-lactamase
   5498..5644    -  CDS            TRA2_ECOLX (fragment): Protein predicted: Swiss-Prot protein existence level 4. Required for transposition of transposon Tn903. From Escherichia coli.
   5785..6600    -  CDS            KanR: aminoglycoside phosphotransferase; aph(3')-Ia; confers resistance to kanamycin in bacteria or G418 (Geneticin®) in eukaryotes
   6723..6810    -  promoter       AmpR promoter (fragment): bla
>Addgene plasmid #176436 | pVRC8400-SARS-CoV-2-NTD-B.1.617.2-AVI | addgene full sequence | sequence record 347247 | Addgene NGS Result
CGTCTAAGAAACCATTATTATCATGACATTAACCTATAAAAATAGGCGTATCACGAGGCCCTTTCGTCTC
GCGCGTTTCGGTGATGACGGTGAAAACCTCTGACACATGCAGCTCCCGGAGACGGTCACAGCTTGTCTGT
AAGCGGATGCCGGGAGCAGACAAGCCCGTCAGGGCGCGTCAGCGGGTGTTGGCGGGTGTCGGGGCTGGCT
TAACTATGCGGCATCAGAGCAGATTGTACTGAGAGTGCACCATATGCGGTGTGAAATACCGCACAGATGC
GTAAGGAGAAAATACCGCATCAGATTGGCTATTGGCCATTGCATACGTTGTATCCATATCATAATATGTA
CATTTATATTGGCTCATGTCCAACATTACCGCCATGTTGACATTGATTATTGACTAGTTATTAATAGTAA
TCAATTACGGGGTCATTAGTTCATAGCCCATATATGGAGTTCCGCGTTACATAACTTACGGTAAATGGCC
CGCCTGGCTGACCGCCCAACGACCCCCGCCCATTGACGTCAATAATGACGTATGTTCCCATAGTAACGCC
AATAGGGACTTTCCATTGACGTCAATGGGTGGAGTATTTACGGTAAACTGCCCACTTGGCAGTACATCAA
GTGTATCATATGCCAAGTACGCCCCCTATTGACGTCAATGACGGTAAATGGCCCGCCTGGCATTATGCCC
AGTACATGACCTTATGGGACTTTCCTACTTGGCAGTACATCTACGTATTAGTCATCGCTATTACCATGGT
GATGCGGTTTTGGCAGTACATCAATGGGCGTGGATAGCGGTTTGACTCACGGGGATTTCCAAGTCTCCAC
CCCATTGACGTCAATGGGAGTTTGTTTTGGCACCAAAATCAACGGGACTTTCCAAAATGTCGTAACAACT
CCGCCCCATTGACGCAAATGGGCGGTAGGCGTGTACGGTGGGAGGTCTATATAAGCAGAGCTCGTTTAGT
GAACCGTCAGATCGCCTGGAGACGCCATCCACGCTGTTTTGACCTCCATAGAAGACACCGGGACCGATCC
AGCCTCCATCGGCTCGCATCTCTCCTTCACGCGCCCGCCGCCCTACCTGAGGCCGCCATCCACGCCGGTT
GAGTCGCGTTCTGCCGCCTCCCGCCTGTGGTGCCTCCTGAACTGCGTCCGCCGTCTAGGTAAGTTTAAAG
CTCAGGTCGAGACCGGGCCTTTGTCCGGCGCTCCCTTGGAGCCTACCTAGACTCAGCCGGCTCTCCACGC
TTTGCCTGACCCTGCTTGCTCAACTCTAGTTAACGGTGGAGGGCAGTGTAGTCTGAGCAGTACTCGTTGC
TGCCGCGCGCGCCACCAGACATAATAGCTGACAGACTAACAGACTGTTCCTTTCCATGGGTCTTTTCTGC
AGTCACCGTCGTCGACACGTGTGATCAGATATCGCGGCCGCTCTAGACCACCATGGGATGGTCATGTATC
ATCCTTTTTCTAGTAGCAACTGCAACCGGTGTACATTCCGCACCAGAGCTGCTGGGAGGACCTAGCGTGT
TCCTGTTTCCCCCTAAGCCTAAGGACACCCTGATGATCAGCCGGACCCCAGAGGTGACATGCGTGGTGGT
GGACGTGTCCCACGAGGACCCCGAGGTGAAGTTCAACTGGTACGTGGATGGCGTGGAGGTGCACAATGCC
AAGACCAAGCCAAGGGAGGAGCAGTACAACTCTACCTATCGCGTGGTGAGCGTGCTGACAGTGCTGCACC
AGGACTGGCTGAACGGCAAGGAGTACAAGTGTAAGGTGTCTAATAAGGCCCTGCCTGCCCCAATCGAGAA
GACCATCAGCAAGGCAAAGGGACAGCCAAGGGAGCCTCAGGTGTATACCCTGCCACCCAGCCGCGACGAG
CTGACAAAGAACCAGGTGTCCCTGTACTGCCTGGTGAAGGGCTTCTATCCTTCCGATATCGCCGTGGAGT
GGGAGTCTAATGGCCAGCCAGAGAACAATTACAAGACCACACCTCCAGTGCTGGACTCCGATGGCTCTTT
CTTTCTGTATTCCAAGCTGACCGTGGATAAGAGCCGGTGGCAGCAGGGCAACGTGTTTAGCTGTTCCGTG
ATGCACGAGGCCCTGCACAATCACTACACACAGAAGTCTCTGAGCCTGTCCCCCGGCAAGGGAGGAGGAG
GCAGCGGCGGAGGAGGCTCCGGAGGCGGCGGCTCTGGCGGCGGCGGCAGCGCCCCTGAACTGCTGGGAGG
ACCAAGCGTGTTCCTGTTTCCACCTAAGCCCAAAGATACCCTGATGATCTCCAGGACCCCTGAAGTCACC
TGCGTGGTCGTGGACGTGTCTCATGAGGACCCCGAAGTCAAGTTCAACTGGTACGTGGACGGAGTCGAAG
TCCATAACGCCAAGACCAAGCCTAGAGAAGAGCAGTACAACTCCACCTATAGAGTGGTGTCTGTGCTGAC
AGTGCTGCATCAGGATTGGCTGAATGGCAAGGAATATAAGTGTAAGGTGAGCAATAAGGCCCTGCCCGCC
CCTATCGAGAAGACCATCTCTAAAGCCAAAGGACAGCCAAGGGAGCCACAGGTGTATACACTGCCACCCA
GCCGGGACGAGCTGACCAAGAACCAGGTGAGCCTGACATGTCTGGTCAAGGGCTTCTACCCCAGTGACAT
TGCTGTGGAGTGGGAGTCCAATGGCCAGCCTGAGAACAATTATAAAACTACCCCACCAGTGCTGGACAGC
GATGGCTCCTTCTTTCTGACCAGCAAGCTGACAGTGGATAAGTCCCGCTGGCAGCAGGGAAACGTGTTTT
CTTGTAGCGTGATGCATGAGGCCCTGCATAACCACTACACCCAGAAGTCCCTGTCTCTGAGCCCAGGCAA
GGGAGGCAGCGGAGGCGGAGGCAGCGGAGGCCTGGAGGTGCTGTTTCAGGGCCCTCAGTGCGTGAACCTG
AGAACCCGAACCCAGCTCCCACCAGCCTACACCAACAGCTTTACACGGGGCGTGTACTACCCTGACAAGG
TGTTCAGATCTAGCGTCCTGCACAGCACTCAGGACCTCTTCCTGCCGTTCTTCAGCAACGTGACATGGTT
CCACGCCATCCACGTGAGCGGCACAAACGGAACCAAGCGGTTTGATAACCCCGTCCTGCCATTCAATGAT
GGAGTTTACTTCGCCAGTACCGAGAAGAGTAACATCATCCGGGGCTGGATCTTCGGCACCACCCTGGATA
GCAAAACACAGAGCCTCCTGATCGTGAACAATGCCACGAACGTCGTGATCAAGGTGTGCGAGTTCCAGTT
TTGCAATGATCCTTTCCTGGACGTGTACTACCACAAGAACAACAAGAGCTGGATGGAAAGCGGCGTCTAC
AGCAGCGCCAACAACTGCACATTCGAGTACGTCTCTCAGCCTTTTCTGATGGACCTTGAGGGGAAACAAG
GCAACTTCAAGAACCTGAGAGAATTCGTGTTCAAGAACATCGACGGCTACTTCAAAATCTACTCCAAGCA
CACACCCATCAACCTGGTCCGGGACCTCCCTCAGGGCTTCAGCGCCCTGGAACCCCTGGTCGACCTGCCC
ATAGGCATCAACATAACGCGGTTCCAAACCCTGCTGGCCCTGCATAGATCCTACCTGACTCCTGGCGACA
GCAGCAGCGGATGGACCGCCGGAGCTGCAGCCTACTATGTGGGCTACCTGCAACCTAGAACCTTCCTGCT
GAAGTACAACGAGAACGGCACAATCACAGACGCCGTCGACTGCGCCCTGGACCCTCTCTCTGAGACAAAG
TGCACCCTGAAGTCCGGAGGAGGCCTGGTGCCACAGCAGAGCGGAGGCCTGAACGACATCTTCGAGGCCC
AGAAGATCGAGTGGCACGAGGGCTGATGAGGATCCAGATCTGCTGTGCCTTCTAGTTGCCAGCCATCTGT
TGTTTGCCCCTCCCCCGTGCCTTCCTTGACCCTGGAAGGTGCCACTCCCACTGTCCTTTCCTAATAAAAT
GAGGAAATTGCATCGCATTGTCTGAGTAGGTGTCATTCTATTCTGGGGGGTGGGGTGGGGCAGGACAGCA
AGGGGGAGGATTGGGAAGACAATAGCAGGCATGCTGGGGATGCGGTGGGCTCTATGGGTACCCAGGTGCT
GAAGAATTGACCCGGTTCCTCCTGGGCCAGAAAGAAGCAGGCACATCCCCTTCTCTGTGACACACCCTGT
CCACGCCCCTGGTTCTTAGTTCCAGCCCCACTCATAGGACACTCATAGCTCAGGAGGGCTCCGCCTTCAA
TCCCACCCGCTAAAGTACTTGGAGCGGTCTCTCCCTCCCTCATCAGCCCACCAAACCAAACCTAGCCTCC
AAGAGTGGGAAGAAATTAAAGCAAGATAGGCTATTAAGTGCAGAGGGAGAGAAAATGCCTCCAACATGTG
AGGAAGTAATGAGAGAAATCATAGAATTTTAAGGCCATGATTTAAGGCCATCATGGCCTTAATCTTCCGC
TTCCTCGCTCACTGACTCGCTGCGCTCGGTCGTTCGGCTGCGGCGAGCGGTATCAGCTCACTCAAAGGCG
GTAATACGGTTATCCACAGAATCAGGGGATAACGCAGGAAAGAACATGTGAGCAAAAGGCCAGCAAAAGG
CCAGGAACCGTAAAAAGGCCGCGTTGCTGGCGTTTTTCCATAGGCTCCGCCCCCCTGACGAGCATCACAA
AAATCGACGCTCAAGTCAGAGGTGGCGAAACCCGACAGGACTATAAAGATACCAGGCGTTTCCCCCTGGA
AGCTCCCTCGTGCGCTCTCCTGTTCCGACCCTGCCGCTTACCGGATACCTGTCCGCCTTTCTCCCTTCGG
GAAGCGTGGCGCTTTCTCATAGCTCACGCTGTAGGTATCTCAGTTCGGTGTAGGTCGTTCGCTCCAAGCT
GGGCTGTGTGCACGAACCCCCCGTTCAGCCCGACCGCTGCGCCTTATCCGGTAACTATCGTCTTGAGTCC
AACCCGGTAAGACACGACTTATCGCCACTGGCAGCAGCCACTGGTAACAGGATTAGCAGAGCGAGGTATG
TAGGCGGTGCTACAGAGTTCTTGAAGTGGTGGCCTAACTACGGCTACACTAGAAGAACAGTATTTGGTAT
CTGCGCTCTGCTGAAGCCAGTTACCTTCGGAAAAAGAGTTGGTAGCTCTTGATCCGGCAAACAAACCACC
GCTGGTAGCGGTGGTTTTTTTGTTTGCAAGCAGCAGATTACGCGCAGAAAAAAAGGATCTCAAGAAGATC
CTTTGATCTTTTCTACGGGGTCTGACGCTCAGTGGAACGAAAACTCACGTTAAGGGATTTTGGTCATGAG
ATTATCAAAAAGGATCTTCACCTAGATCCTTTTAAATTAAAAATGAAGTTTTAAATCAATCTAAAGTATA
TATGAGTAAACTTGGTCTGACAGTTACCAATGCTTAATCAGTGAGGCACCTATCTCAGCGATCTGTCTAT
TTCGTTCATCCATAGTTGCCTGACTCGGGGGGGGGGGGCGCTGAGGTCTGCCTCGTGAAGAAGGTGTTGC
TGACTCATACCAGGCCTGAATCGCCCCATCATCCAGCCAGAAAGTGAGGGAGCCACGGTTGATGAGAGCT
TTGTTGTAGGTGGACCAGTTGGTGATTTTGAACTTTTGCTTTGCCACGGAACGGTCTGCGTTGTCGGGAA
GATGCGTGATCTGATCCTTCAACTCAGCAAAAGTTCGATTTATTCAACAAAGCCGCCGTCCCGTCAAGTC
AGCGTAATGCTCTGCCAGTGTTACAACCAATTAACCAATTCTGATTAGAAAAACTCATCGAGCATCAAAT
GAAACTGCAATTTATTCATATCAGGATTATCAATACCATATTTTTGAAAAAGCCGTTTCTGTAATGAAGG
AGAAAACTCACCGAGGCAGTTCCATAGGATGGCAAGATCCTGGTATCGGTCTGCGATTCCGACTCGTCCA
ACATCAATACAACCTATTAATTTCCCCTCGTCAAAAATAAGGTTATCAAGTGAGAAATCACCATGAGTGA
CGACTGAATCCGGTGAGAATGGCAAAAGCTTATGCATTTCTTTCCAGACTTGTTCAACAGGCCAGCCATT
ACGCTCGTCATCAAAATCACTCGCATCAACCAAACCGTTATTCATTCGTGATTGCGCCTGAGCGAGACGA
AATACGCGATCGCTGTTAAAAGGACAATTACAAACAGGAATCGAATGCAACCGGCGCAGGAACACTGCCA
GCGCATCAACAATATTTTCACCTGAATCAGGATATTCTTCTAATACCTGGAATGCTGTTTTCCCGGGGAT
CGCAGTGGTGAGTAACCATGCATCATCAGGAGTACGGATAAAATGCTTGATGGTCGGAAGAGGCATAAAT
TCCGTCAGCCAGTTTAGTCTGACCATCTCATCTGTAACATCATTGGCAACGCTACCTTTGCCATGTTTCA
GAAACAACTCTGGCGCATCGGGCTTCCCATACAATCGATAGATTGTCGCACCTGATTGCCCGACATTATC
GCGAGCCCATTTATACCCATATAAATCAGCATCCATGTTGGAATTTAATCGCGGCCTCGAGCAAGACGTT
TCCCGTTGAATATGGCTCATAACACCCCTTGTATTACTGTTTATGTAAGCAGACAGTTTTATTGTTCATG
ATGATATATTTTTATCTTGTGCAATGTAACATCAGAGATTTTGAGACACAACGTGGCTTTCCCCCCCCCC
CCATTATTGAAGCATTTATCAGGGTTATTGTCTCATGAGCGGATACATATTTGAATGTATTTAGAAAAAT
AAACAAATAGGGGTTCCGCGCACATTTCCCCGAAAAGTGCCACCTGA
